Addgene plasmid #54883: mApple-Dectin1A-C-10
Purpose: Localization: Membrane, Excitation: 568, Emission: 592
Depositing lab: Michael Davidson. Depositing organization: Florida State University, Tallahassee.
Backbone
  Vector backbone: mApple-C1
  Backbone size w/o insert (bp): 4750
  Vector type: Mammalian Expression
  Selectable markers: Neomycin (select with G418)
Growth in bacteria
  Bacterial resistance: Kanamycin, 50 μg/mL
  Growth temperature: 37°C
  Growth strain: DH5alpha
  Copy number: High Copy
Gene/Insert
  Gene/Insert name: Dectin1A (alt name: NP_922938.1)
  Species: H. sapiens (human)
  Entrez Gene: CLEC7A (a.k.a. BGR, CANDF4, CD369, CLECSF12, DECTIN1, SCARE2)
  Promoter: CMV
  Tag / fusion protein: mApple (N terminal on backbone)
  Cloning method: Unknown
  Sequencing primers: 5′ CMV-F; 3′ SV40pA-R
Terms and licenses: Academic/Nonprofit Terms; Industry Terms: Not Available to Industry
Depositor comments: . Excitation = 568; Emission = 592
How to cite: mApple-Dectin1A-C-10 was a gift from Michael Davidson (Addgene plasmid # 54883 ; http://n2t.net/addgene:54883 ; RRID:Addgene_54883)
