[The description below was written by a language model from this plasmid's Addgene catalogue record.]
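Description:
mApple-Dectin1A-C-10 is a mammalian expression plasmid built on the mApple-C1 backbone (about 4.75 kb without the insert). It encodes human Dectin-1 isoform A, the product of the CLEC7A gene, fused to the red-orange fluorescent protein mApple. The fluorescent protein is supplied by the backbone and sits at the N terminus of the fusion, so Dectin1A is joined to the C-terminal end of mApple. The "C-10" in the name probably refers to this orientation and to a 10-residue linker, although the record does not say so. Transcription is driven by the CMV promoter, a strong constitutive promoter in most mammalian cell lines. The listed SV40pA reverse sequencing primer implies an SV40 polyadenylation signal downstream of the insert.

The plasmid is propagated in E. coli at high copy number under kanamycin selection. For mammalian cells it carries a neomycin resistance marker, which allows G418 selection of stable transfectants. The origin of replication is not named in the record, no feature table is provided, and the cloning method is listed as unknown.

Dectin-1 is a C-type lectin-like receptor that recognises β-glucan and is a type II transmembrane protein, so tagging the N terminus would place mApple on the cytoplasmic side. The record describes the fusion as membrane-localised, with excitation at 568 nm and emission at 592 nm. The construct serves as a fluorescent membrane marker and as a tool for imaging Dectin-1 distribution and dynamics in live or fixed transfected cells, including alongside green or far-red probes in multicolour experiments.
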