>Addgene plasmid #54883 | mApple-Dectin1A-C-10 | depositor partial sequence | sequence record 85273 | insert sequence
TTGCGCTACCGGTCGCCACCATGGTGAGCAAGGGCGAGGAGAATAACATGGCCATCATCAAGGAGTTCAT
GCGCTTCAAGGTGCACATGGAGGGCTCCGTGAACGGCCACGAGTTCGAGATCGAGGGCGAGGGCGAGGGC
CGCCCCTACGAGGCCTTTCAGACCGCTAAGCTGAAGGTGACCAAGGGTGGCCCCCTGCCCTTCGCCTGGG
ACATCCTGTCCCCTCAGTTCATGTACGGCTCCAAGGTCTACATTAAGCACCCAGCCGACATCCCCGACTA
CTTCAAGCTGTCCTTCCCCGAGGGCTTCAGGTGGGAGCGCGTGATGAACTTCGAGGACGGCGGCATTATT
CACGTTAACCAGGACTCCTCCCTGCAGGACGGCGTGTTCATCTACAAGGTGAAGCTGCGCGGCACCAACT
TCCCCTCCGACGGCCCCGTAATGCAGAAGAAGACCATGGGCTGGGAGGCCTCCGAGGAGCGGATGTACCC
CGAGGACGGCGCCCTGAAGAGCGAGATCAAGAAGAGGCTGAAGCTGAAGGACGGCGGCCACTACGCCGCC
GAGGTCAAGACCACCTACAAGGCCAAGAAGCCCGTGCAGCTGCCCGGCGCCTACATCGTCGACATCAAGT
TGGACATCGTGTCCCACAACGAGGACTACACCATCGTGGAACAGTACGAACGCGCCGAGGGCCGCCACTC
CACCGGCGGCATGGACGAGCTGTACAAGTCCGGACTCAGATCTGGCAGCAGTGGAGGTGAATATCATCCT
GATTTAGAAAATTTGGATGAAGATGGATATACTCAATTACACTTCGACTCTCAAAGCAATACCAGGATAG
CTGTTGTTTCAGAGAAAGGATCGTGTGCTGCATCTCCTCCTTGGCGCCTCATTGCTGTAATTTTGGGAAT
CCTATGCTTGGTAATACTGGTGATAGCTGTGGTCCTGGGTACCATGGCTATTTGGAGATCCAATTCAGGA
AGCAACACATTGGAGAATGGCTACTTTCTATCAAGAAATAAAGAGAACCACAGTCAACCCACACAATCAT
CTTTAGAAGACAGTGTGACTCCTACCAAAGCTGTCAAAACCACAGGGGTTCTTTCCAGCCCTTGTCCTCC
TAATTGGATTATATATGAGAAGAGCTGTTATCTATTCAGCATGTCACTAAATTCCTGGGATGGAAGTAAA
AGACAATGCTGGCAACTGGGCTCTAATCTCCTAAAGATAGACAGCTCAAATGAATTGGGATTTATAGTAA
AACAAGTGTCTTCCCAACCTGATAATTCATTTTGGATAGGCCTTTCTCGGCCCCAGACTGAAGTACCATG
GCTCTGGGAGGATGGATCAACATTCTCTTCTAACTTATTTCAGATCAGAACCACAGCTACCCAAGAAAAC
CCATCTCCAAATTGTGTATGGATTCACGTGTCAGTCATTTATGACCAACTGTGTAGTGTGCCCTCATATA
GTATTTGTGAGAAGAAGTTTTCAATGTAAGAATTCTGCAGTCGACGGTACCGCGGGCCCGGGATCCACCG
GAATT
