>Addgene plasmid #54883 | mApple-Dectin1A-C-10 | addgene partial sequence | sequence record 117730 | mCherry-F2 5'-tggcatggacgagctgtac-3'
TGATTTAGAAAATTTGGATGAAGATGGATATACTCAATTACACTTCGACTCTCAAAGCAATACCAGGATA
GCTGTTGTTTCAGAGAAAGGATCGTGTGCTGCATCTCCTCCTTGGCGCCTCATTGCTGTAATTTTGGGAA
TCCTATGCTTGGTAATACTGGTGATAGCTGTGGTCCTGGGTACCATGGCTATTTGGAGATCCAATTCAGG
AAGCAACACATTGGAGAATGGCTACTTTCTATCAAGAAATAAAGAGAACCACAGTCAACCCACACAATCA
TCTTTAGAAGACAGTGTGACTCCTACCAAAGCTGTCAAAACCACAGGGGTTCTTTCCAGCCCTTGTCCTC
CTAATTGGATTATATATGAGAAGAGCTGTTATCTATTCAGCATGTCACTAAATTCCTGGGATGGAAGTAA
AAGACAATGCTGGCAACTGGGCTCTAATCTCCTAAAGATAGACAGCTCAAATGAATTGGGATTTATAGTA
AAACAAGTGTCTTCCCAACCTGATAATTCATTTTGGATAGGCCTTTCTCGGCCCCAGACTGAAGTACCAT
GGCTCTGGGAGGATGGATCAACATTCTCTTCTAACTTATTTCAGATCAGAACCACAGCTACCCAAGAAAA
CCCATCTCCAAATTGTGTATGGATTCACGTGTCAGTCATTTATGACCAACTGTGTAGTGTGCCCTCATAT
AGTATTTGTGAGAAGAAGTTTT
